>Addgene plasmid #245588 | pICSL50030 | addgene full sequence | sequence record 495574 | Addgene NGS Result
GGTCTCATTCGTGGAGCCACCCGCAGTTCGAAAAATCACATCACCATCACCATCACCATCACCATCACTG
AGCTTTGAGACCACGTGGCTCTTCAGTGGACGAAAGGGCCTCGTGATACGCCTATTTTTATAGGTTAATG
TCATGATAATAATGGTTTCTTAGACGTCAGGTGGCACTTTTCGGGGAAATGTGCGCGGAACCCCTATTTG
TTTATTTTTCTAAATACATTCAAATATGTATCCGCTCATGAGACAATAACCCTGATAAATGCTTCAATAA
TATTGAAAAAGGAAGAGTATGCGCTCACGCAACTGGTCCAGAACCTTGACCGAACGCAGCGGTGGTAACG
GCGCAGTGGCGGTTTTCATGGCTTGTTATGACTGTTTTTTTTTGGGGTACAGTCTATGCCTCGGGCATCC
AAGCAGCAAGCGCGTTACGCCGTGGGTCGATGTTTGATGTTATGGAGCAGCAACGATGTTACGCAGCAGG
GCAGTCGCCCTAAAACAAAGTTAAACATCATGAGGGAAGCGGTGATCGCCGAAGTATCGACTCAACTATC
AGAGGTAGTTGGCGTCATCGAGCGCCATCTCGAACCGACGTTGCTGGCCGTACATTTGTACGGCTCCGCA
GTGGATGGCGGCCTGAAGCCACACAGCGATATTGATTTGCTGGTTACGGTGACCGTAAGGCTTGATGAAA
CAACGCGGCGAGCTTTGATCAACGACCTTTTGGAAACTTCGGCTTCCCCTGGAGAGAGCGAGATTCTCCG
CGCTGTAGAAGTCACCATTGTTGTGCACGACGACATCATTCCGTGGCGTTATCCAGCTAAGCGCGAACTG
CAATTTGGAGAATGGCAGCGCAATGACATTCTTGCAGGTATCTTCGAGCCAGCCACGATCGACATTGATC
TGGCTATCTTGCTGACAAAAGCAAGAGAACATAGCGTTGCCTTGGTAGGTCCAGCGGCGGAGGAACTCTT
TGATCCGGTTCCTGAACAGGATCTATTTGAGGCGCTAAATGAAACCTTAACGCTATGGAACTCGCCGCCC
GACTGGGCTGGCGATGAGCGAAATGTAGTGCTTACGTTGTCCCGCATTTGGTACAGCGCAGTAACCGGCA
AAATCGCGCCGAAGGATGTCGCTGCCGACTGGGCAATGGAGCGCCTGCCGGCCCAGTATCAGCCCGTCAT
ACTTGAAGCTAGACAGGCTTATCTTGGACAAGAAGAAGATCGCTTGGCCTCGCGCGCAGATCAGTTGGAA
GAATTTGTCCATTACGTAAAAGGCGAGATCACCAAGGTAGTCGGCAAATAACTGTCAGACCAAGTTTACT
CATATATACTTTAGATTGATTTAAAACTTCATTTTTAATTTAAAAGGATCTAGGTGAAGATCCTTTTTGA
TAATCTCATGACCAAAATCCCTTAACGTGAGTTTTCGTTCCACTGAGCGTCAGACCCCGTAGAAAAGATC
AAAGGATCTTCTTGAGATCCTTTTTTTCTGCGCGTAATCTGCTGCTTGCAAACAAAAAAACCACCGCTAC
CAGCGGTGGTTTGTTTGCCGGATCAAGAGCTACCAACTCTTTTTCCGAAGGTAACTGGCTTCAGCAGAGC
GCAGATACCAAATACTGTTCTTCTAGTGTAGCCGTAGTTAGGCCACCACTTCAAGAACTCTGTAGCACCG
CCTACATACCTCGCTCTGCTAATCCTGTTACCAGTGGCTGCTGCCAGTGGCGATAAGTCGTGTCTTACCG
GGTTGGACTCAAGACGATAGTTACCGGATAAGGCGCAGCGGTCGGGCTGAACGGGGGGTTCGTGCACACA
GCCCAGCTTGGAGCGAACGACCTACACCGAACTGAGATACCTACAGCGTGAGCTATGAGAAAGCGCCACG
CTTCCCGAAGGGAGAAAGGCGGACAGGTATCCGGTAAGCGGCAGGGTCGGAACAGGAGAGCGCACGAGGG
AGCTTCCAGGGGGAAACGCCTGGTATCTTTATAGTCCTGTCGGGTTTCGCCACCTCTGACTTGAGCGTCG
ATTTTTGTGATGCTCGTCAGGGGGGCGGAGCCTATGGAAAAACGCCAGCAACGCGGCCTTTTTACGGTTC
CTGGCCTTTTGCTGGCCTTTTGCTCACATGTTCTTTCCTGCGTTATCCCCTGATTCTGTGGATAACCGTA
TTACCGCCTTTGAGTGAGCTGATACCGCTCGCCGCAGCCGAACGACCGAGCGCAGCGAGTCAGTGAGCGA
GGAAGCGGAAGAGCGCCCAATACGCAAACCGCCTCTCCCCGCGCGTTGGCCGATTCATTAATCACTGT
Features (pLannotate 1.2.2; 8 found; start..end, strand, type, name):
     12..34      +  CDS            Strep-Tag II (fragment): peptide that binds Strep-Tactin®, an engineered form of streptavidin
     42..65      +  CDS            8xHis: 8xHis affinity tag
    194..298     +  promoter       AmpR promoter: bla
    289..369     -  CDS            int (fragment): INT2_ECOLX - Protein inferred from homology: Swiss-Prot protein existence level 3. Putative integrase believed to be involved in the insertion of antibiotic resistance genes into plasmids and transposons. From Escherichia coli.
    457..513     +  CDS            GmR (fragment): gentamycin acetyltransferase; aacC1; confers resistance to gentamycin
    520..1308    +  CDS            aadA: S3AD_ECOLX - Experimental evidence at protein level: Swiss-Prot protein existence level 1. Mediates bacterial resistance to the antibiotics streptomycin and spectinomycin. From Escherichia coli.
   1482..2070    +  rep_origin     ori: high-copy-number ColE1/pMB1/pBR322/pUC origin of replication
   2253..2302    +  CDS            lacI (fragment): lac repressor; lacI; The lac repressor binds to the lac operator to inhibit transcription in E. coli. This inhibition can be relieved by adding lactose or isopropyl-β-D-thiogalactopyranoside (IPTG).
