[The description below was written by a language model from this plasmid's Addgene catalogue record and pLannotate feature annotations shown in this document.]
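Description:
pICSL50030 is a Level 0 Golden Gate part plasmid from the MoClo modular cloning system, built on the small pICSL01003 acceptor backbone and classed as a synthetic biology vector. It is maintained in E. coli through a high-copy ColE1/pUC-type origin and selected with spectinomycin, conferred by an aadA (streptomycin/spectinomycin adenylyltransferase) gene that lies downstream of a bla-type promoter. The short integrase, gentamicin acetyltransferase and lacI fragments picked up by automated annotation look like remnants of the resistance cassette and backbone rather than functional genes.

The payload is a 64 bp synthetic module encoding a combined C-terminal affinity tag, named 10HIS-StrepII. The annotation identifies a Strep-tag II fragment and a polyhistidine run scored as 8xHis. That label probably reflects the closest match in the annotation database, but the table alone does not confirm ten histidines. It also places the Strep-tag II match upstream of the His match, the reverse of the order in the name. Internal BsaI and BpiI sites were removed by point mutation so the part is compatible with Type IIS assembly, and the module carries the fusion overhangs TTCG and GCTT that define the C-terminal tag position in the MoClo syntax.

The plasmid has no promoter or terminator for expressing the tag. It is a donor part, intended to be combined in one-pot Golden Gate reactions with promoter, coding sequence and terminator modules. This builds transcription units whose protein product ends in a dual His/Strep-tag II handle, suitable for immobilised metal affinity or Strep-Tactin purification and for detection.
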