Addgene plasmid #245588: pICSL50030
Purpose: Level 0 Golden Gate part C-Terminal Tag with overhangs TTCG - GCTT
Depositing lab: Mark Youles. Depositing organization: Sainsbury Laboratory, Norwich.
Backbone
  Vector backbone: pICSL01003
  Backbone size w/o insert (bp): 2244
  Vector type: Synthetic Biology
Growth in bacteria
  Bacterial resistance: Spectinomycin, 50 μg/mL
  Growth temperature: 37°C
  Growth strain: DH5alpha
  Copy number: High Copy
Gene/Insert
  Gene/Insert name: C-Terminal tag 10HIS-StrepII
  Species: Synthetic
  Insert size (bp): 64
  Mutation: BsaI/BpiI sites removed by point-mutation
  Cloning method: Restriction Enzyme; 5′ cloning site BsaI (destroyed during cloning); 3′ cloning site BsaI (destroyed during cloning)
  Sequencing primers: 5′ TCACATGTTCTTTCCTGCG; 3′ GTCTCATGAGCGGATACATATTTGAATG
Terms and licenses: Academic/Nonprofit Terms; Industry Terms: Not Available to Industry
Depositor comments: Level 0 C-Terminal tag module used for GoldenGate assemblies using the MoClo overhang syntax
How to cite: pICSL50030 was a gift from Mark Youles (Addgene plasmid # 245588 ; http://n2t.net/addgene:245588 ; RRID:Addgene_245588)
